Addgene plasmid #155338: BM00369
Purpose: Binary vector for expression of PULSE system (under the control of CaMV35S promoter) controlling GUS. It constitutively expresses dsRed and a plant selection cassette.
Depositing lab: Matias Zurbriggen. Depositing organization: Heinrich-Heine-Universitaet Duesseldorf. Publication: Optogenetic control of gene expression in plants in the presence of ambient white light. Ochoa-Fernandez R, Abel NB, Wieland FG, Schlegel J, Koch LA, Miller JB, Engesser R, Giuriani G, Brandl SM, Timmer J, Weber W, Ott T, Simon R, Zurbriggen MD. Nat Methods. 2020 Jul;17(7):717-725. doi: 10.1038/s41592-020-0868-y. Epub 2020 Jun 29. PubMed 32601426.
Backbone
  Vector backbone: EC50505/pL2V-1
  Vector type: Plant Expression, Synthetic Biology
  Selectable markers: Kanamycin
Growth in bacteria
  Bacterial resistance: Kanamycin, 50 μg/mL
  Growth temperature: 30°C
  Growth strain: DH5alpha
  Growth instructions: The operator repetitions can be lost after bacterial propagation. It is recommended to grow the bacteria at 30°C and sequence the repeats after new DNA preparations.
  Copy number: Unknown
Gene/Insert
  Gene/Insert name: RB_KanR_Tnos-NLS-PIF6-E-P35S_Tnos-dsRed-PUbi10_Tnos-NLS-VP16-PhyB-P35S_Tnos-EL222-NLS-SRDX-P35S_T35S-GUS-POpto_LB
  Species: Synthetic
  Cloning method: Restriction Enzyme; 5′ cloning site BpiI (destroyed during cloning); 3′ cloning site BpiI (destroyed during cloning)
  Sequencing primers: 5′ pBR322ori-F
Terms and licenses: Academic/Nonprofit Terms; Industry Terms: Not Available to Industry
How to cite: BM00369 was a gift from Matias Zurbriggen (Addgene plasmid # 155338 ; http://n2t.net/addgene:155338 ; RRID:Addgene_155338)
