[The description below was written by a language model from this plasmid's Addgene catalogue record and pLannotate feature annotations shown in this document.]
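Description:
BM00369 is a roughly 17.8 kb plant binary vector built on the EC50505/pL2V-1 Golden Gate level 2 backbone, with the multigene array assembled through BpiI sites that were destroyed during cloning. Outside the T-DNA it carries a ColE1/pUC-type origin for replication in E. coli, the pVS1 oriV with RepA and StaA for stable maintenance in Agrobacterium, and a bacterial kanamycin resistance gene (aphA-3). Between the nopaline-type right and left border repeats sits a plant selection cassette in which the NOS promoter drives nptII with a NOS terminator, giving kanamycin selection in plants.

The payload is the complete PULSE optogenetic gene switch with β-glucuronidase (GUS) as the output. Three CaMV 35S-driven, NOS-terminated units encode the regulators. The first is the blue-light-responsive DNA-binding protein EL222 from Erythrobacter litoralis, fused to an NLS and the SRDX repressor motif. The second is an Arabidopsis PhyB fragment fused to the VP16 activation domain and an NLS. The third is a PIF6 fragment fused to the E DNA-binding protein and an NLS. Red light promotes PhyB–PIF6 association and so recruits VP16 to the synthetic POpto promoter, whereas blue light lets EL222-SRDX bind and repress it. Expression should therefore stay off in ambient white light and switch on under monochromatic red light.

POpto consists of operator repeats with a minimal promoter (partly annotated as a TRE-like fragment) and drives GUS with a CaMV terminator; GUS is annotated as three separate fragments. The record notes that the repeats can be lost during bacterial propagation. A dsRed cassette, listed as Ubi10 promoter-driven although that promoter is not annotated, provides a constitutive fluorescent marker of transformation. The order of units in the sequence relative to the borders appears reversed compared with the insert name.
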