Features (pLannotate 1.2.2; 32 found; start..end, strand, type, name):
      1..25      -  misc_feature   RB T-DNA repeat: right border repeat from nopaline C58 T-DNA
    535..580     +  promoter       TRE3GV promoter (fragment): 3rd-generation Tet-responsive promoter that can be activated by binding of Tet-On® 3G, optimized for retroviral and lentiviral vectors
    651..884     +  CDS            GUS (fragment): β-glucuronidase; uidA (or gusA) from E. coli
    966..1352    +  CDS            GUS (fragment): β-glucuronidase; uidA (or gusA) from E. coli
   1452..2651    +  CDS            GUS (fragment): β-glucuronidase; uidA (or gusA) from E. coli
   2686..2860    +  polyA_signal   CaMV poly(A) signal: cauliflower mosaic virus polyadenylation signal
   2961..3306    +  promoter       CaMV 35S promoter: strong constitutive promoter from cauliflower mosaic virus
   3258..3304    +  promoter       minimal CaMV 35S promoter: minimal 35S promoter from cauliflower mosaic virus
   3380..4006    +  CDS            LVHTH_ERYLH (fragment): Experimental evidence at protein level: Swiss-Prot protein existence level 1. Has reversible, light-dependent DNA-binding activity. Upon illumination an internal FMN-protein adduct is formed which changes the protein conformation so that the previously sequestered DNA-binding domain is free to bind DNA. Binds to sequences within in its own promoter when illuminated but not when it has been incubated in the dark. From Erythrobacter litoralis (strain HTCC2594).
   4022..4274    +  terminator     NOS terminator: nopaline synthase terminator and poly(A) signal
   4378..4723    +  promoter       CaMV 35S promoter: strong constitutive promoter from cauliflower mosaic virus
   4675..4721    +  promoter       minimal CaMV 35S promoter: minimal 35S promoter from cauliflower mosaic virus
   4737..6686    +  CDS            PHYB (fragment): PHYB_ARATH - Also known as HY3 From Arabidopsis thaliana (Mouse-ear cress).
   6876..7109    +  CDS            VP16 AD: transcriptional activation domain of herpes simplex virus protein VP16 (Triezenberg et al., 1988; Cousens et al., 1989); UL48
   7146..7398    +  terminator     NOS terminator: nopaline synthase terminator and poly(A) signal
   8937..9611    +  CDS            DsRed: DsRed is a basic (constitutively fluorescent) red fluorescent protein published in 1999, derived from Discosoma sp..
   9627..9879    +  terminator     NOS terminator: nopaline synthase terminator and poly(A) signal
   9983..10328   +  promoter       CaMV 35S promoter: strong constitutive promoter from cauliflower mosaic virus
  10280..10326   +  promoter       minimal CaMV 35S promoter: minimal 35S promoter from cauliflower mosaic virus
  10972..11271   +  CDS            PIF6 (fragment): PIF6_ARATH - Also known as BHLH132, EN111, PIL2. Experimental evidence at protein level: Swiss-Prot protein existence level 1. From Arabidopsis thaliana (Mouse-ear cress).
  11308..11560   +  terminator     NOS terminator: nopaline synthase terminator and poly(A) signal
  11663..11842   +  promoter       NOS promoter: nopaline synthase promoter
  11864..12658   +  CDS            NeoR/KanR: aminoglycoside phosphotransferase from Tn5; aph(3')-II (or nptII); confers resistance to neomycin, kanamycin, and G418 (Geneticin®)
  12671..12923   +  terminator     NOS terminator: nopaline synthase terminator and poly(A) signal
  13018..13042   -  misc_feature   LB T-DNA repeat: left border repeat from nopaline C58 T-DNA
  13306..13935   +  CDS            pVS1 StaA: stability protein from the Pseudomonas plasmid pVS1 (Heeb et al., 2000)
  14364..15437   +  CDS            pVS1 RepA: replication protein from the Pseudomonas plasmid pVS1 (Heeb et al., 2000)
  15503..15697   +  rep_origin     pVS1 oriV: origin of replication for the Pseudomonas plasmid pVS1 (Heeb et al., 2000)
  15903..15963   +  rep_origin     oriV (fragment): incP origin of replication
  15980..16084   +  promoter       AmpR promoter: bla
  16085..16879   +  CDS            KanR: aminoglycoside phosphotransferase; aphA-3; confers resistance to kanamycin
  17050..17638   +  rep_origin     ori: high-copy-number ColE1/pMB1/pBR322/pUC origin of replication
>Addgene plasmid #155338 | BM00369 | addgene full sequence | sequence record 311146 | Addgene Partial NGS Result
GTTTACCCGCCAATATATCCTGTCAAACACTGATAGTTTAAACTCCCTCGGTCACATGTGCATCCTCGCT
CGGAGCTTCGAAGTTTAAACGATTGAATATAACCGACGTGACTGTTACATTTAGGGATTGAATATAACCG
ACGTGACTGTTACATTTAGGGATTGAATATAACCGACGTGACTGTTACATTTAGGGATTGAATATAACCG
ACGTGACTGTTACATTTAGGGATAAACGATTGAATATAACCGACGTGACTGTTACATTTAGGGATTGAAT
ATAACCGACGTGACTGTTACATTTAGGGATTGAATATAACCGACGTGACTGTTACATTTAGGGATTGAAT
ATAACCGACGTGACTGTTACATTTAGGGATGCTAGCCTCGAGTAGGTAGCCTTTAGTCCATGCGTTATAG
GTAGCCTTTAGTCCATGCGTTATAGGTAGCCTTTAGTCCATGCGTTATAGGTAGCCTTTAGTCCATGCGT
TATAGGTAGCCTTTAGTCCATGAAGCTTAGACACTAGAGCTAGCCCTATATAAGCAGAGCTCGTTTAGTG
AACCGTCAGATCGCCTGGAGACGCCATCCACGCTGTTTTGACCTCCATAGAAGACACCGGGACCGATCCA
GCCTAATGGGTCAGTCCCTTATGTTACGTCCTGTAGAAACCCCAACCCGTGAAATCAAAAAACTCGACGG
CCTGTGGGCATTCAGTCTGGATCGCGAAAACTGTGGAATTGATCAGCGTTGGTGGGAAAGCGCGTTACAA
GAAAGCCGGGCAATTGCTGTGCCAGGCAGTTTTAACGATCAGTTCGCCGATGCAGATATTCGTAATTATG
CGGGCAACGTCTGGTATCAGCGCGAAGTCTTTATACCGAAAGGTAAGTCTTACTCTCTCTTTTTTGGTCT
GTATTTTTAATTTTTTGAAGTATACTATTTGTACTGACGCTAATAATCTTTTTTCAGGTTGGGCAGGCCA
GCGTATCGTGCTGCGTTTCGATGCGGTCACTCATTACGGCAAAGTGTGGGTCAATAATCAGGAAGTGATG
GAGCATCAGGGCGGCTATACGCCATTTGAAGCCGATGTCACGCCGTATGTTATTGCCGGGAAAAGTGTAC
GTATCACCGTTTGTGTGAACAACGAACTGAACTGGCAGACTATCCCGCCGGGAATGGTGATTACCGACGA
AAACGGCAAGAAAAAGCAGTCTTACTTCCATGATTTCTTTAACTATGCCGGAATCCATCGCAGCGTAATG
CTCTACACCACGCCGAACACCTGGGTGGACGATATCACCGTGGTGACGCATGTCGCGCAAGACTGTAACC
ACGCGTCTGTTGACTGGCAGGTACTTCATGCTTCAACGTGTAACTTAAGAGATACTGTGTGAAATTTTAT
ATTTCCATACATTTGCTTGACCTTTGCTTTTTGTCAATTTTTTTCCCCTTACAGGTGGTGGCCAATGGTG
ATGTCAGCGTTGAACTGCGTGATGCGGATCAACAGGTGGTTGCAACTGGACAAGGCACTAGCGGGACTTT
GCAAGTGGTGAATCCGCACCTCTGGCAACCGGGTGAAGGTTATCTCTATGAACTGTGCGTCACAGCCAAA
AGCCAGACAGAGTGTGATATCTACCCGCTTCGCGTCGGCATCCGGTCAGTGGCAGTGAAGGGCGAACAGT
TCCTGATTAACCACAAACCGTTCTACTTTACTGGCTTTGGTCGTCATGAAGATGCGGACTTGCGTGGCAA
AGGATTCGATAACGTGCTGATGGTGCACGACCACGCATTAATGGACTGGATTGGGGCCAACTCCTACCGT
ACCTCGCATTACCCTTACGCTGAAGAGATGCTCGACTGGGCAGATGAACATGGCATCGTGGTGATTGATG
AAACTGCTGCTGTCGGCTTTAACCTCTCTTTAGGCATTGGTTTCGAAGCGGGCAACAAGCCGAAAGAACT
GTACAGCGAAGAGGCAGTCAACGGGGAAACTCAGCAAGCGCACTTACAGGCGATTAAAGAGCTGATAGCG
CGTGACAAAAACCACCCAAGCGTGGTGATGTGGAGTATTGCCAACGAACCGGATACCCGTCCGCAAGGTG
CACGGGAATATTTCGCGCCACTGGCGGAAGCAACGCGTAAACTCGACCCGACGCGTCCGATCACCTGCGT
CAATGTAATGTTCTGCGACGCTCACACCGATACCATCAGCGATCTCTTTGATGTGCTGTGCCTGAACCGT
TATTACGGATGGTATGTCCAAAGCGGCGATTTGGAAACGGCAGAGAAGGTACTGGAAAAAGAACTTCTGG
CCTGGCAGGAGAAACTGCATCAGCCGATTATCATCACCGAATACGGCGTGGATACGTTAGCCGGGCTGCA
CTCAATGTACACCGACATGTGGAGTGAAGAGTATCAGTGTGCATGGCTGGATATGTATCACCGCGTCTTT
GATCGCGTCAGCGCCGTCGTCGGTGAACAGGTATGGAATTTCGCCGATTTTGCGACCTCGCAAGGCATAT
TGCGCGTTGGCGGTAACAAGAAAGGGATCTTCACTCGCGACCGCAAACCGAAGTCGGCGGCTTTTCTGCT
GCAAAAACGCTGGACTGGCATGAACTTCGGTGAAAAACCGCAGCAGGGAGGCAAACAATGAGCTTCTCTA
GCTAGAGTCGATCGACAAGCTCGAGTTTCTCCATAATAATGTGTGAGTAGTTCCCAGATAAGGGAATTAG
GGTTCCTATAGGGTTTCGCTCATGTGTTGAGCATATAAGAAACCCTTAGTATGTATTTGTATTTGTAAAA
TACTTCTATCAATAAAATTTCTAATTCCTAAAACCAAAATCCAGTACTAAAATCCAGATCGCTCTCGAGG
AATTCCACAGGAGGTCAACATGGTGGAGCACGACACTCTGGTCTACTCCAAAAATGTCAAAGATACAGTC
TCAGAAGATCAAAGGGCTATTGAGACTTTTCAACAAAGGATAATTTCGGGAAACCTCCTCGGATTCCATT
GCCCAGCTATCTGTCACTTCATCGAAAGGACAGTAGAAAAGGAAGGTGGCTCCTACAAATGCCATCATTG
CGATAAAGGAAAGGCTATCATTCAAGATCTCTCTGCCGACAGTGGTCCCAAAGATGGACCCCCACCCACG
AGGAGCATCGTGGAAAAAGAAGAGGTTCCAACCACGTCTACAAAGCAAGTGGATTGATGTGACATCTCCA
CTGACGTAAGGGATGACGCACAATCCCACTATCCTTCGCAAGACCCTTCCTCTATATAAGGAAGTTCATT
TCATTTGGAGAGGACACGCAATGATGCTTGATCTTGAACTTAGACTTGGTTTTGCTCCAAAGAAGAAGAG
GAAGGTGGGAGCTGGAGCTGGGGCAGACGACACACGCGTTGAGGTGCAACCGCCGGCGCAGTGGGTCCTC
GACCTGATCGAGGCCAGCCCGATCGCATCGGTCGTGTCCGATCCGCGTCTCGCCGACAATCCGCTGATCG
CCATCAACCAGGCCTTCACCGACCTGACCGGCTATTCCGAAGAAGAATGCGTCGGCCGCAATTGCCGATT
CCTGGCAGGTTCCGGCACCGAGCCGTGGCTGACCGACAAGATCCGCCAAGGCGTGCGCGAGCACAAGCCG
GTGCTGGTCGAGATCCTGAACTACAAGAAGGACGGCACGCCGTTCCGCAATGCCGTGCTCGTTGCACCGA
TCTACGATGACGACGACGAGCTTCTCTATTTCCTCGGCAGCCAGGTCGAAGTCGACGACGACCAGCCCAA
CATGGGCATGGCGCGCCGCGAACGCGCCGCGGAAATGCTCAAGACGCTGTCGCCGCGCCAGCTCGAGGTT
ACGACGCTGGTGGCATCGGGCTTGCGCAACAAGGAAGTGGCGGCCCGGCTCGGCCTGTCGGAGAAAACCG
TCAAGATGCACCGCGGGCTGGTGATGGAAAAGCTCAACCTGAAGACCAGTGCCGATCTGGTGCGCATTGC
CGTCGAAGCCGGAATCTAAGCTTGTCAAGCAGATCGTTCAAACATTTGGCAATAAAGTTTCTTAAGATTG
AATCCTGTTGCCGGTCTTGCGATGATTATCATATAATTTCTGTTGAATTACGTTAAGCATGTAATAATTA
ACATGTAATGCATGACGTTATTTATGAGATGGGTTTTTATGATTAGAGTCCCGCAATTATACATTTAATA
CGCGATAGAAAACAAAATATAGCGCGCAAACTAGGATAAATTATCGCGCGCGGTGTCATCTATGTTACTA
GATCGACGCTGCATGCGAATTCTCTGGGAGGTCAACATGGTGGAGCACGACACTCTGGTCTACTCCAAAA
ATGTCAAAGATACAGTCTCAGAAGATCAAAGGGCTATTGAGACTTTTCAACAAAGGATAATTTCGGGAAA
CCTCCTCGGATTCCATTGCCCAGCTATCTGTCACTTCATCGAAAGGACAGTAGAAAAGGAAGGTGGCTCC
TACAAATGCCATCATTGCGATAAAGGAAAGGCTATCATTCAAGATCTCTCTGCCGACAGTGGTCCCAAAG
ATGGACCCCCACCCACGAGGAGCATCGTGGAAAAAGAAGAGGTTCCAACCACGTCTACAAAGCAAGTGGA
TTGATGTGACATCTCCACTGACGTAAGGGATGACGCACAATCCCACTATCCTTCGCAAGACCCTTCCTCT
ATATAAGGAAGTTCATTTCATTTGGAGAGGACACGCAATGACAACAATGGTTTCCGGAGTCGGGGGTAGT
GGCGGTGGCCGTGGCGGTGGCCGTGGCGGAGAAGAAGAACCGTCGTCAAGTCACACTCCTAATAACCGAA
GAGGAGGAGAACAAGCTCAATCGTCGGGAACGAAATCTCTCAGACCAAGAAGCAACACTGAATCAATGAG
CAAAGCAATTCAACAGTACACCGTCGACGCAAGACTCCACGCCGTTTTCGAACAATCCGGCGAATCAGGG
AAATCATTCGACTACTCACAATCACTCAAAACGACGACGTACGGTTCCTCTGTACCTGAGCAACAGATCA
CAGCTTATCTCTCTCGAATCCAGCGAGGTGGTTACATTCAGCCTTTCGGATGTATGATCGCCGTCGATGA
ATCCAGTTTCCGGATCATCGGTTACAGTGAAAACGCCAGAGAAATGTTAGGGATTATGCCTCAATCTGTT
CCTACTCTTGAGAAACCTGAGATTCTAGCTATGGGAACTGATGTGAGATCTTTGTTCACTTCTTCGAGCT
CGATTCTACTCGAGCGTGCTTTCGTTGCTCGAGAGATTACCTTGTTAAATCCGGTTTGGATCCATTCCAA
GAATACTGGTAAACCGTTTTACGCCATTCTTCATAGGATTGATGTTGGTGTTGTTATTGATTTAGAGCCA
GCTAGAACTGAAGATCCTGCGCTTTCTATTGCTGGTGCTGTTCAATCGCAGAAACTCGCGGTTCGTGCGA
TTTCTCAGTTACAGGCTCTTCCTGGTGGAGATATTAAGCTTTTGTGTGACACTGTCGTGGAAAGTGTGAG
GGACTTGACTGGTTATGATCGTGTTATGGTTTATAAGTTTCATGAAGATGAGCATGGAGAAGTTGTAGCT
GAGAGTAAACGAGATGATTTAGAGCCTTATATTGGACTGCATTATCCTGCTACTGATATTCCTCAAGCGT
CAAGGTTCTTGTTTAAGCAGAACCGTGTCCGAATGATAGTAGATTGCAATGCCACACCTGTTCTTGTGGT
CCAGGACGATAGGCTAACTCAGTCTATGTGCTTGGTTGGTTCTACTCTTAGGGCTCCTCATGGTTGTCAC
TCTCAGTATATGGCTAACATGGGATCTATTGCGTCTTTAGCAATGGCGGTTATAATCAATGGAAATGAAG
ATGATGGGAGCAATGTAGCTAGTGGAAGAAGCTCGATGAGGCTTTGGGGTTTGGTTGTTTGCCATCACAC
TTCTTCTCGCTGCATACCGTTTCCGCTAAGGTATGCTTGTGAGTTTTTGATGCAGGCTTTCGGTTTACAG
TTAAACATGGAATTGCAGTTAGCTTTGCAAATGTCAGAGAAACGCGTTTTGAGAACGCAGACACTGTTAT
GTGATATGCTTCTGCGTGACTCGCCTGCTGGAATTGTTACACAGAGTCCCAGTATCATGGACTTAGTGAA
ATGTGACGGTGCAGCATTTCTTTACCACGGGAAGTATTACCCGTTGGGTGTTGCTCCTAGTGAAGTTCAG
ATAAAAGATGTTGTGGAGTGGTTGCTTGCGAATCATGCGGATTCAACCGGATTAAGCACTGATAGTTTAG
GCGATGCGGGGTATCCCGGTGCAGCTGCGTTAGGGGATGCTGTGTGCGGTATGGCAGTTGCATATATCAC
AAAAAGAGACTTTCTTTTTTGGTTTCGATCTCACACTGCGAAAGAAATCAAATGGGGAGGCGCTAAGCAT
CATCCGGAGGATAAAGATGATGGGCAACGAATGCATCCTCGTTCGTCCTTTCAGGCTTTTCTTGAAGTTG
TTAAGAGCCGGAGTCAGCCATGGGAAACTGCGGAAATGGATGCGATTCACTCGCTCCAGCTTATTCTGAG
AGACTCTTTTAAAGAATCTGAGGCGGCTATGAACTCTAAAGTTGTGGATGGTGTGGTTCAGCCATGTAGG
GATATGGCGGGGGAACAGGGGATTGATGAGTTAGGTGAATTCGATAGTGCTGGTAGTGCTGGTAGTGCTG
GTTCCGCGTACAGCCGCGCGCGTACGAAAAACAATTACGGGTCTACCATCGAGGGCCTGCTCGATCTCCC
GGACGACGACGCCCCCGAAGAGGCGGGGCTGGCGGCTCCGCGCCTGTCCTTTCTCCCCGCGGGACACACG
CGCAGACTGTCGACGGCCCCCCCGACCGATGTCAGCCTGGGGGACGAGCTCCACTTAGACGGCGAGGACG
TGGCGATGGCGCATGCCGACGCGCTAGACGATTTCGATCTGGACATGTTGGGGGACGGGGATTCCCCGGG
TCCGGGATTTACCCCCCACGACTCCGCCCCCTACGGCGCTCTGGATATGGCCGACTTCGAGTTTGAGCAG
ATGTTTACCGATGCCCTTGGAATTGACGAGTACGGTGGGCCAAAGAAGAAGAGGAAGGTGTAGGCTTGTC
AAGCAGATCGTTCAAACATTTGGCAATAAAGTTTCTTAAGATTGAATCCTGTTGCCGGTCTTGCGATGAT
TATCATATAATTTCTGTTGAATTACGTTAAGCATGTAATAATTAACATGTAATGCATGACGTTATTTATG
AGATGGGTTTTTATGATTAGAGTCCCGCAATTATACATTTAATACGCGATAGAAAACAAAATATAGCGCG
CAAACTAGGATAAATTATCGCGCGCGGTGTCATCTATGTTACTAGATCGACGCTCCATGGGAATTCGTAA
GGAGGACGTCGTTGTGGTTGGTGCTTTCCTTACATTCTGAGCCTCTTTCCTTCTAATCCACTCATCTGCA
TCTTCTTGTGTCCTTACTAATACCTCATTGGTTCCAAATTCCCTCCCTTTAAGCACCAGCTCGTTTCTGT
TCTTCCACAGCCTCCCAAGTATCCAAGGGACTAAAGCCTCCACATTCTTCAGATCAGGATATTCTTGTTT
AAGATGTTGAACTCTATGGAGGTTTGTATGAACTGATGATCTAGGACCGGATAAGTTCCCTTCTTCATAG
CGAACTTATTCAAAGAATGTTTTGTGTATCATTCTTGTTACATTGTTATTAATGAAAAAATATTATTGGT
CATTGGACTGAACACGAGTGTTAAATATGGACCAGGCCCCAAATAAGATCCATTGATATATGAATTAAAT
AACAAGAATAAATCGAGTCACCAAACCACTTGCCTTTTTTAACGAGACTTGTTCACCAACTTGATACAAA
AGTCATTATCCTATGCAAATCAATAATCATACAAAAATATCCAATAACACTAAAAAAATTAAAAGAAATG
GATAATTTCACAATATGTTATACGATAAAGAAGTTACTTTTCCAAGAAATTCACTGATTTTATAAGCCCA
CTTGCATTAGATAAATGGCAAAAAAAAACAAAAAGGAAAAGAAATAAAGCACGAAGAATTCTAGAAAATA
CGAAATACGCTTCAATGCAGTGGGACCCACGGTTCAATTATTGCCAATTTTCAGCTCCACCGTATATTTA
AAAAATAAAACGATAATGCTAAAAAAATATAAATCGTAACGATCGTTAAATCTCAACGGCTGGATCTTAT
GACGACCGTTAAGGAAATTGTGGTTGTCGGACGAAGTCCAGTAATAAACGGCGTCAAAGTGGTTGCAGCC
GGCACACACGAGTCGTGTTTATCAACTCAAAGCACAAATACTTTTCCTCAACCTAAAAATAAGGCAATTA
GCCAAAAACAACTTTGCGTGTAAACAACGCTCAATACACGTGTCATTTTATTATTAGCTATTGCTTCACC
GCCTTAGCTTTCTCGTGACCTAGTCGTCCTCGTCTTTTCTTCTTCTTCTTCTATAAAACAATACCCAAAG
AGCTCTTCTTCTTCACAATTCAGATTTCAATTTCTCAAAATCTTAAAAACTTTCTCTCAATTCTCTCTAC
CGTGATCAAGGTAAATTTCTGTGTTCCTTATTCTCTCAAAATCTTCGATTTTGTTTTCGTTCGATCCCAA
TTTCGTATATGTTCTTTGGTTTAGATTCTGTTAATCTTAGATCGTAGACGATTTTCTGGGTTTGATCGTT
AGATATCATCTTAATTCTCGATTAGGGTTTCATAGATATCATCCGATTTGTTCAAATAATTTGAGTTTTG
TCGAATAATTACTCTTCGATTTGTGATTTCTATCTAGATCTGGTGTTAGTTTCTAGTTTGTGCGATCGAA
TTTGTCGATTAATCTGAGTTTTTCTGATTAACAGATGCAGATCTTAATGGGGTCATCCAAGAATGTTATC
AAGGAGTTCATGAGGTTTAAGGTTCGCATGGAAGGAACGGTCAATGGGCACGAGTTTGAAATAGAAGGCG
AAGGAGAGGGGAGGCCATACGAAGGCCACAATACCGTAAAGCTTAAGGTAACCAAGGGGGGACCTTTGCC
ATTTGCTTGGGATATTTTGTCACCACAATTTCAGTATGGAAGCAAGGTATATGTCAAGCACCCTGCCGAC
ATACCAGACTATAAAAAGCTGTCATTTCCTGAAGGATTTAAATGGGAAAGGGTCATGAACTTTGAAGATG
GTGGCGTCGTTACTGTAACCCAGGATTCCAGTTTGCAGGATGGCTGTTTCATCTACAAGGTCAAGTTCAT
TGGCGTGAACTTTCCTTCCGATGGACCTGTTATGCAAAAGAAAACAATGGGCTGGGAAGCCAGCACTGAG
CGTTTGTATCCTCGTGATGGCGTGTTGAAAGGAGAGATTCATAAGGCTCTGAAGCTGAAAGACGGTGGTC
ATTACCTAGTTGAATTCAAAAGTATTTACATGGCAAAGAAGCCTGTGCAGCTACCAGGGTACTACTATGT
TGACTCCAAACTGGATATAACAAGCCACAACGAAGATTATACAATCGTTGAGCAGTATGAAAGAACCGAG
GGACGCCACCATCTGTTCCTTTAAGCTTGTCAAGCAGATCGTTCAAACATTTGGCAATAAAGTTTCTTAA
GATTGAATCCTGTTGCCGGTCTTGCGATGATTATCATATAATTTCTGTTGAATTACGTTAAGCATGTAAT
AATTAACATGTAATGCATGACGTTATTTATGAGATGGGTTTTTATGATTAGAGTCCCGCAATTATACATT
TAATACGCGATAGAAAACAAAATATAGCGCGCAAACTAGGATAAATTATCGCGCGCGGTGTCATCTATGT
TACTAGATCGACGCTGAGCTCGAATTCTAGTGGAGGTCAACATGGTGGAGCACGACACTCTGGTCTACTC
CAAAAATGTCAAAGATACAGTCTCAGAAGATCAAAGGGCTATTGAGACTTTTCAACAAAGGATAATTTCG
GGAAACCTCCTCGGATTCCATTGCCCAGCTATCTGTCACTTCATCGAAAGGACAGTAGAAAAGGAAGGTG
GCTCCTACAAATGCCATCATTGCGATAAAGGAAAGGCTATCATTCAAGATCTCTCTGCCGACAGTGGTCC
CAAAGATGGACCCCCACCCACGAGGAGCATCGTGGAAAAAGAAGAGGTTCCAACCACGTCTACAAAGCAA
GTGGATTGATGTGACATCTCCACTGACGTAAGGGATGACGCACAATCCCACTATCCTTCGCAAGACCCTT
CCTCTATATAAGGAAGTTCATTTCATTTGGAGAGGACACGCAATGACAACAATGCCCCGCCCCAAGCTCA
AGTCCGATGACGAGGTACTCGAGGCCGCCACCGTAGTGCTGAAGCGTTGCGGTCCCATAGAGTTCACGCT
CAGCGGAGTAGCAAAGGAGGTGGGGCTCTCCCGCGCAGCGTTAATCCAGCGCTTCACCAACCGCGATACG
CTGCTGGTGAGGATGATGGAGCGCGGCGTCGAGCAGGTGCGGCATTACCTGAATGCGATACCGATAGGCG
CAGGGCCGCAAGGGCTCTGGGAATTTTTGCAGGTGCTCGTTCGGAGCATGAACACTCGCAACGACTTCTC
GGTGAACTATCTCATCTCCTGGTACGAGCTCCAGGTGCCGGAGCTACGCACGCTTGCGATCCAGCGGAAC
CGCGCGGTGGTGGAGGGGATCCGCAAGCGACTGCCCCCAGGTGCTCCTGCGGCAGCTGAGTTGCTCCTGC
ACTCGGTCATCGCTGGCGCGACGATGCAGTGGGCCGTCGATCCGGATGGTGAGCTAGCTGATCATGTGCT
GGCTCAGATCGCTGCCATCCTGTGTTTAATGTTTCCCGAACACGACGATTTCCAACTCCTCCAGGCACAT
GCGTCCGCGTACAGCTTAATTAACAGTGCTGGTAGTGCTGGTAGTGCTGGTATGATGTTCTTACCAACCG
ATTATTGTTGCAGGTTAAGCGATCAAGAGTATATGGAGCTTGTGTTTGAGAATGGCCAGATTCTTGCAAA
GGGCCAAAGATCCAACGTTTCTCTGCATAATCAACGTACCAAATCGATCATGGATTTGTATGAGGCAGAG
TATAACGAGGATTTCATGAAGAGTATCATCCATGGTGGTGGTGGTGCCATCACAAATCTCGGGGACACGC
AGGTTGTTCCACAAAGTCATGTTGCTGCTGCCCATGAAACAAACATGTTGGAAAGCAATAAACATGTTGA
CCCAAAGAAGAAGAGGAAGGTGTAGGCTTGTCAAGCAGATCGTTCAAACATTTGGCAATAAAGTTTCTTA
AGATTGAATCCTGTTGCCGGTCTTGCGATGATTATCATATAATTTCTGTTGAATTACGTTAAGCATGTAA
TAATTAACATGTAATGCATGACGTTATTTATGAGATGGGTTTTTATGATTAGAGTCCCGCAATTATACAT
TTAATACGCGATAGAAAACAAAATATAGCGCGCAAACTAGGATAAATTATCGCGCGCGGTGTCATCTATG
TTACTAGATCGACGCTAAGCTTGAATTCTTGCGGAGAGCGGAGAATTAAGGGAGTCACGTTATGACCCCC
GCCGATGACGCGGGACAAGCCGTTTTACGTTTGGAACTGACAGAACCGCAACGTTGAAGGAGCCACTCAG
CCGCGGGTTTCTGGAGTTTAATGAGCTAAGCACATACGTCAGAAACCATTATTGCGCGTTCAAAAGTCGC
CTAAGGTCACTATCAGCTAGCAAATATTTCTTGTCAAAAATGCTCCACTGACGTTCCATAAATTCCCCTC
GGTATCCAATTAGAGTCTCATATTCACTCTCAAATGATTGAACAAGATGGATTGCACGCAGGTTCTCCGG
CCGCTTGGGTGGAGAGGCTATTCGGCTATGACTGGGCACAACAGACAATCGGCTGCTCTGATGCCGCCGT
GTTCCGGCTGTCAGCGCAGGGGCGCCCGGTTCTTTTTGTCAAGACCGACCTGTCCGGTGCCCTGAATGAA
CTCCAAGACGAGGCAGCGCGGCTATCGTGGCTGGCCACGACGGGCGTTCCTTGCGCAGCTGTGCTCGACG
TTGTCACTGAAGCGGGAAGGGACTGGCTGCTATTGGGCGAAGTGCCGGGGCAGGATCTCCTGTCATCTCA
CCTTGCTCCTGCCGAGAAAGTATCCATCATGGCTGATGCAATGCGGCGGCTGCATACGCTTGATCCGGCT
ACCTGCCCATTCGACCACCAAGCGAAACATCGCATCGAGCGAGGACGTACTCGGATGGAAGCCGGTCTTG
TCGATCAGGATGATCTGGACGAAGAGCATCAGGGGCTCGCGCCAGCCGAACTGTTCGCCAGGCTCAAGGC
GCGGATGCCCGACGGCGAGGATCTCGTCGTGACCCAGGGCGATGCCTGCTTGCCGAATATCATGGTGGAA
AATGGCCGCTTTTCTGGATTCATCGACTGTGGCCGGCTGGGTGTGGCGGACCGCTATCAGGACATAGCGT
TGGCTACCCGTGATATTGCTGAAGAGCTTGGCGGCGAATGGGCTGACCGCTTCCTCGTGCTTTACGGTAT
CGCCGCTCCCGATTCGCAGCGCATCGCCTTCTATCGCCTTCTTGACGAGTTCTTCTGAGCTTGTCAAGCA
GATCGTTCAAACATTTGGCAATAAAGTTTCTTAAGATTGAATCCTGTTGCCGGTCTTGCGATGATTATCA
TATAATTTCTGTTGAATTACGTTAAGCATGTAATAATTAACATGTAATGCATGACGTTATTTATGAGATG
GGTTTTTATGATTAGAGTCCCGCAATTATACATTTAATACGCGATAGAAAACAAAATATAGCGCGCAAAC
TAGGATAAATTATCGCGCGCGGTGTCATCTATGTTACTAGATCGACGCTGGATCCGAATTCGGCAGGGCC
CACTGCATCCACCCCAGTACATTAAAAACGTCCGCAATGTGTTATTAAGTTGTCTAAGCGTCAATTTGTT
TACACCACAATATATCCTGCCACCAGCCAGCCAACAGCTCCCCGACCGGCAGCTCGGCACAAAATCACCA
CTCGATACAGGCAGCCCATCAGCCGTGCGGCTGCATGAAATCCTGGCCGGTTTGTCTGATGCCAAGCTGG
CGGCCTGGCCGGCCAGCTTGGCCGCTGAAGAAACCGAGCGCCGCCGTCTAAAAAGGTGATGTGTATTTGA
GTAAAACAGCTTGCGTCATGCGGTCGCTGCGTATATGATGCGATGAGTAAATAAACAAATACGCAAGGGG
AACGCATGAAGGTTATCGCTGTACTTAACCAGAAAGGCGGGTCAGGCAAGACGACCATCGCAACCCATCT
AGCCCGCGCCCTGCAACTCGCCGGGGCCGATGTTCTGTTAGTCGATTCCGATCCCCAGGGCAGTGCCCGC
GATTGGGCGGCCGTGCGGGAAGATCAACCGCTAACCGTTGTCGGCATCGACCGCCCGACGATTGACCGCG
ACGTGAAGGCCATCGGCCGGCGCGACTTCGTAGTGATCGACGGAGCGCCCCAGGCGGCGGACTTGGCTGT
GTCCGCGATCAAGGCAGCCGACTTCGTGCTGATTCCGGTGCAGCCAAGCCCTTACGACATATGGGCCACC
GCCGACCTGGTGGAGCTGGTTAAGCAGCGCATTGAGGTCACGGATGGAAGGCTACAAGCGGCCTTTGTCG
TGTCGCGGGCGATCAAAGGCACGCGCATCGGCGGTGAGGTTGCCGAGGCGCTGGCCGGGTACGAGCTGCC
CATTCTTGAGTCCCGTATCACGCAGCGCGTGAGCTACCCAGGCACTGCCGCCGCCGGCACAACCGTTCTT
GAATCAGAACCCGAGGGCGACGCTGCCCGCGAGGTCCAGGCGCTGGCCGCTGAAATTAAATCAAAACTCA
TTTGAGTTAATGAGGTAAAGAGAAAATGAGCAAAAGCACAAACACGCTAAGTGCCGGCCGTCCGAGCGCA
CGCAGCAGCAAGGCTGCAACGTTGGCCAGCCTGGCAGACACGCCAGCCATGAAGCGGGTCAACTTTCAGT
TGCCGGCGGAGGATCACACCAAGCTGAAGATGTACGCGGTACGCCAAGGCAAGACCATTACCGAGCTGCT
ATCTGAATACATCGCGCAGCTACCAGAGTAAATGAGCAAATGAATAAATGAGTAGATGAATTTTAGCGGC
TAAAGGAGGCGGCATGGAAAATCAAGAACAACCAGGCACCGACGCCGTGGAATGCCCCATGTGTGGAGGA
ACGGGCGGTTGGCCAGGCGTAAGCGGCTGGGTTGTCTGCCGGCCCTGCAATGGCACTGGAACCCCCAAGC
CCGAGGAATCGGCGTGAGCGGTCGCAAACCATCCGGCCCGGTACAAATCGGCGCGGCGCTGGGTGATGAC
CTGGTGGAGAAGTTGAAGGCCGCGCAGGCCGCCCAGCGGCAACGCATCGAGGCAGAAGCACGCCCCGGTG
AATCGTGGCAAGCGGCCGCTGATCGAATCCGCAAAGAATCCCGGCAACCGCCGGCAGCCGGTGCGTCGTC
GATTAGGAAGCCGCCCAAGGGCGACGAGCAACCAGATTTTTTCGTTCCGATGCTCTATGACGTGGGCACC
CGCGATAGTCGCAGCATCATGGACGTGGCCGTTTTCCGTCTGTCGAAGCGTGACCGACGAGCTGGCGAGG
TGATCCGCTACGAGCTTCCAGACGGGCACGTAGAGGTTTCCGCAGGGCCGGCCGGCATGGCCAGTGTGTG
GGATTACGACCTGGTACTGATGGCGGTTTCCCATCTAACCGAATCCATGAACCGATACCGGGAAGGGAAG
GGAGACAAGCCCGGCCGCGTGTTCCGTCCACACGTTGCGGACGTACTCAAGTTCTGCCGGCGAGCCGATG
GCGGAAAGCAGAAAGACGACCTGGTAGAAACCTGCATTCGGTTAAACACCACGCACGTTGCCATGCAGCG
TACGAAGAAGGCCAAGAACGGCCGCCTGGTGACGGTATCCGAGGGTGAAGCCTTGATTAGCCGCTACAAG
ATCGTAAAGAGCGAAACCGGGCGGCCGGAGTACATCGAGATCGAGCTAGCTGATTGGATGTACCGCGAGA
TCACAGAAGGCAAGAACCCGGACGTGCTGACGGTTCACCCCGATTACTTTTTGATCGATCCCGGCATCGG
CCGTTTTCTCTACCGCCTGGCACGCCGCGCCGCAGGCAAGGCAGAAGCCAGATGGTTGTTCAAGACGATC
TACGAACGCAGTGGCAGCGCCGGAGAGTTCAAGAAGTTCTGTTTCACCGTGCGCAAGCTGATCGGGTCAA
ATGACCTGCCGGAGTACGATTTGAAGGAGGAGGCGGGGCAGGCTGGCCCGATCCTAGTCATGCGCTACCG
CAACCTGATCGAGGGCGAAGCATCCGCCGGTTCCTAATGTACGGAGCAGATGCTAGGGCAAATTGCCCTA
GCAGGGGAAAAAGGTCGAAAAAGCTTCTTTCCTGTGGATAGCACGTACATTGGGAACCCAAAGCCGTACA
TTGGGAACCGGAACCCGTACATTGGGAACCCAAAGCCGTACATTGGGAACCGGTCACACATGTAAGTGAC
TGATATAAAAGAGAAAAAAGGCGATTTTTCCGCCTAAAACTCTTTAAAACTTATTAAAACTCTTAAAACC
CGCCTGGCCTGTGCATAACTGTCTGGCCAGCGCACAGCCGAAGAGCTGCAAAAAGCGCCTACCCTTCGGT
CGCTGCGCTCCCTACGCCCCGCCGCTTCGCGTCGGCCTATCGCGGCCGCTGGCCGCTCAAAAATGGCTGG
CCTACGGCCAGGCAATCTACCAGGGCGCGGACAAGCCGCGCCGTCGCCACTCGACCGCCGGCGCCCACAT
CAAGGCACCGAGCTCCCATCCCCCCAGGGGCTGCGCCCCTCGGCCGCGAACGGCCTCACCCCAAAAATGG
CAGCGCTGGCCAATTCGTGCGCGGAACCCCTATTTGTTTATTTTTCTAAATACATTCAAATATGTATCCG
CTCATGAGACAATAACCTTGATAAATGCTTCAATAATATTGAAAAAGGAAGAGTATGGCTAAAATGAGAA
TATCACCGGAATTGAAAAAACTGATCGAAAAATACCGCTGCGCAAAAGATACGGAAGGAATGTCTCCTGC
TAAGGTATATAAGCTGGTGGGAGAAAATGAAAACCTATATTTAAAAATGACGGACAGCCGGTATAAAGGG
ACCACCTATGATGTGGAACGGGAAAAGGACATGATGCTATGGCTGGAAGGAAAGCTGCCTGTTCCAAAGG
TCCTGCACTTTGAACGGCATGATGGCTGGAGCAATCTGCTCATGAGTGAGGCCGATGGCGTCCTTTGCTC
GGAAGAGTATGAAGATGAACAAAGCCCTGAAAAGATTATCGAGCTGTATGCGGAGTGCATCAGGCTCTTT
CACTCCATCGACATATCGGATTGTCCCTATACGAATAGCTTAGACAGCCGCTTAGCCGAATTGGATTACT
TACTGAATAACGATCTGGCCGATGTGGATTGCGAAAACTGGGAAGAGGACACTCCATTTAAAGATCCGCG
CGAGCTGTATGATTTTTTAAAGACGGAAAAGCCCGAAGAGGAACTTGTCTTTTCCCACGGCGACCTGGGA
GACAGCAACATCTTTGTGAAAGATGGCAAAGTAAGTGGCTTTATTGATCTTGGGAGAAGCGGCAGGGCGG
ACAAGTGGTATGACATTGCCTTCTGCGTCCGGTCGATCAGGGAGGATATCGGGGAAGAACAGTATGTCGA
GCTATTTTTTGACTTACTGGGGATCAAGCCTGATTGGGAGAAAATAAAATATTATATTTTACTGGATGAA
TTGTTTTAGCTGTCAGACCAAGTTTACTCATATATACTTTAGATTGATTTAAAACTTCATTTTTAATTTA
AAAGGATCTAGGTGAAGATCCTTTTTGATAATCTCATGACCAAAATCCCTTAACGTGAGTTTTCGTTCCA
CTGAGCGTCAGACCCCGTAGAAAAGATCAAAGGATCTTCTTGAGATCCTTTTTTTCTGCGCGTAATCTGC
TGCTTGCAAACAAAAAAACCACCGCTACCAGCGGTGGTTTGTTTGCCGGATCAAGAGCTACCAACTCTTT
TTCCGAAGGTAACTGGCTTCAGCAGAGCGCAGATACCAAATACTGTCCTTCTAGTGTAGCCGTAGTTAGG
CCACCACTTCAAGAACTCTGTAGCACCGCCTACATACCTCGCTCTGCTAATCCTGTTACCAGTGGCTGCT
GCCAGTGGCGATAAGTCGTGTCTTACCGGGTTGGACTCAAGACGATAGTTACCGGATAAGGCGCAGCGGT
CGGGCTGAACGGGGGGTTCGTGCACACAGCCCAGCTTGGAGCGAACGACCTACACCGAACTGAGATACCT
ACAGCGTGAGCTATGAGAAAGCGCCACGCTTCCCGAAGGGAGAAAGGCGGACAGGTATCCGGTAAGCGGC
AGGGTCGGAACAGGAGAGCGCACGAGGGAGCTTCCAGGGGGAAACGCCTGGTATCTTTATAGTCCTGTCG
GGTTTCGCCACCTCTGACTTGAGCGTCGATTTTTGTGATGCTCGTCAGGGGGGCGGAGCCTATGGAAAAA
CGCCAGCAACGCGGCCTTTTTACGGTTCCTGTGGTTGGCACATACAAATGGACGAACGGATAAACCTTTT
CACGCCCTTTTAAATATCCGATTATTCTAATAAACGCTCTTTTCTCTTAG
